Addgene plasmid #241331: GFAP-FRT-MCS-WPRE-SV40 - GCH33.1
Purpose: (Empty Backbone) AAV cloning vector for Flp dependent expression under the GFAP promoter.
Depositing lab: Kimberly Ritola. Depositing organization: University of North Carolina at Chapel Hill.
Backbone
  Vector backbone: pAAV
  Vector type: AAV ; Cloning Vector
Growth in bacteria
  Bacterial resistance: Ampicillin, 100 μg/mL
  Growth temperature: 37°C
  Growth strain: NEB Stable
  Copy number: High Copy
Gene/Insert
  Gene/Insert name: None
Terms and licenses: Academic/Nonprofit Terms; Industry Terms: Not Available to Industry
How to cite: GFAP-FRT-MCS-WPRE-SV40 - GCH33.1 was a gift from Kimberly Ritola (Addgene plasmid # 241331 ; http://n2t.net/addgene:241331 ; RRID:Addgene_241331)
