[The description below was written by a language model from this plasmid's Addgene catalogue record and pLannotate feature annotations shown in this document.]
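Description:
GFAP-FRT-MCS-WPRE-SV40 - GCH33.1 is an empty pAAV-based cloning vector for building adeno-associated virus genomes that express a gene of interest in a Flp recombinase-dependent manner from a GFAP promoter. The 5,285 nt plasmid is maintained in E. coli through a high-copy ColE1/pUC-type origin and selected with ampicillin via the β-lactamase gene. The backbone also carries an M13 phage origin, along with lac promoter/operator elements and short lacI, lacZα, bom and rop fragments that are cloning-vector remnants with no role in the payload. It is propagated in a recombination-deficient strain, which is common practice for keeping the repeat-rich ITRs intact.

The packageable cassette lies between two AAV2 inverted terminal repeats and reads on the reverse strand of the deposited sequence. Two annotated FRT sites in opposite orientation flank a pBluescript-derived multiple cloning site, followed in the direction of transcription by a WPRE, which enhances transcript stability and expression, and an SV40 polyadenylation signal; the adjacent large T antigen fragment is simply part of that SV40 segment. Oppositely oriented FRT sites allow Flp to invert the intervening segment, so an insert cloned in the antisense orientation would become expressible only in cells that supply Flp. The automated annotation shows only one FRT site on each side, so the record does not establish whether this is a double-site, lock-in (fDIO-type) design. The GFAP promoter itself was not annotated, but the roughly 700 nt unannotated stretch between the upstream FRT and the nearer ITR is where it would be expected. GFAP promoters are generally used to target astrocytes, so the vector suits intersectional, Flp-gated expression in glia after a user-supplied insert is added and the genome is packaged.
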