Features (pLannotate 1.2.2; 20 found; start..end, strand, type, name):
      1..589     +  rep_origin     ori: high-copy-number ColE1/pMB1/pBR322/pUC origin of replication
    772..864     +  CDS            lacI (fragment): lac repressor; lacI; The lac repressor binds to the lac operator to inhibit transcription in E. coli. This inhibition can be relieved by adding lactose or isopropyl-β-D-thiogalactopyranoside (IPTG).
    877..898     +  protein_bind   CAP binding site: CAP binding activates transcription in the presence of cAMP. E. coli catabolite activator protein
    913..943     +  promoter       lac promoter: promoter for the E. coli lac operon
    951..967     +  protein_bind   lac operator: The lac repressor binds to the lac operator to inhibit transcription in E. coli. This inhibition can be relieved by adding lactose or isopropyl-β-D-thiogalactopyranoside (IPTG). lac repressor encoded by lacI
   1007..1147    -  repeat_region  AAV2 ITR: inverted terminal repeat of adeno-associated virus serotype 2 inverted
   1162..1230    +  CDS            large T antigen (fragment): large T antigen from SV40 (simian virus 40)
   1253..1374    +  polyA_signal   SV40 poly(A) signal: SV40 polyadenylation signal
   1390..1978    -  misc_feature   WPRE: woodchuck hepatitis virus posttranscriptional regulatory element
   2061..2108    +  protein_bind   FRT: FLP-mediated recombination occurs in the 8-bp core sequence TCTAGAAA (Turan and Bode, 2011). FLP recombinase from the Saccharomyces cerevisiae 2μ plasmid
   2109..2216    -  misc_feature   MCS: pBluescript multiple cloning site
   2293..2340    -  protein_bind   FRT: FLP-mediated recombination occurs in the 8-bp core sequence TCTAGAAA (Turan and Bode, 2011). FLP recombinase from the Saccharomyces cerevisiae 2μ plasmid
   3034..3174    +  repeat_region  AAV2 ITR: inverted terminal repeat of adeno-associated virus serotype 2 inverted
   3183..3337    +  CDS            lacZα (fragment): LacZα fragment of β-galactosidase; lacZ fragment
   3343..3394    -  misc_feature   bom (fragment): basis of mobility region from pBR322
   3413..3793    +  rep_origin     M13 ori (sequence partly withheld): M13 bacteriophage origin of replication; arrow indicates direction of (+) strand synthesis
   3869..3918    -  misc_feature   bom (fragment): basis of mobility region from pBR322
   4020..4055    -  CDS            rop (fragment): Rop protein, which maintains plasmids at low copy number; rop
   4150..4254    +  promoter       AmpR promoter: bla
   4255..5115    +  CDS            AmpR: β-lactamase; bla; confers resistance to ampicillin, carbenicillin, and related antibiotics
>Addgene plasmid #241331 | GFAP-FRT-MCS-WPRE-SV40 - GCH33.1 | addgene full sequence | sequence record 479187 | Addgene NGS Result
TTGAGATCCTTTTTTTCTGCGCGTAATCTGCTGCTTGCAAACAAAAAAACCACCGCTACCAGCGGTGGTT
TGTTTGCCGGATCAAGAGCTACCAACTCTTTTTCCGAAGGTAACTGGCTTCAGCAGAGCGCAGATACCAA
ATACTGTTCTTCTAGTGTAGCCGTAGTTAGGCCACCACTTCAAGAACTCTGTAGCACCGCCTACATACCT
CGCTCTGCTAATCCTGTTACCAGTGGCTGCTGCCAGTGGCGATAAGTCGTGTCTTACCGGGTTGGACTCA
AGACGATAGTTACCGGATAAGGCGCAGCGGTCGGGCTGAACGGGGGGTTCGTGCACACAGCCCAGCTTGG
AGCGAACGACCTACACCGAACTGAGATACCTACAGCGTGAGCTATGAGAAAGCGCCACGCTTCCCGAAGG
GAGAAAGGCGGACAGGTATCCGGTAAGCGGCAGGGTCGGAACAGGAGAGCGCACGAGGGAGCTTCCAGGG
GGAAACGCCTGGTATCTTTATAGTCCTGTCGGGTTTCGCCACCTCTGACTTGAGCGTCGATTTTTGTGAT
GCTCGTCAGGGGGGCGGAGCCTATGGAAAAACGCCAGCAACGCGGCCTTTTTACGGTTCCTGGCCTTTTG
CTGGCCTTTTGCTCACATGTTCTTTCCTGCGTTATCCCCTGATTCTGTGGATAACCGTATTACCGCCTTT
GAGTGAGCTGATACCGCTCGCCGCAGCCGAACGACCGAGCGCAGCGAGTCAGTGAGCGAGGAAGCGGAAG
AGCGCCCAATACGCAAACCGCCTCTCCCCGCGCGTTGGCCGATTCATTAATGCAGCTGGCACGACAGGTT
TCCCGACTGGAAAGCGGGCAGTGAGCGCAACGCAATTAATGTGAGTTAGCTCACTCATTAGGCACCCCAG
GCTTTACACTTTATGCTTCCGGCTCGTATGTTGTGTGGAATTGTGAGCGGATAACAATTTCACACAGGAA
ACAGCTATGACCATGATTACGAATTGCCTGCAGGCAGCTGCGCGCTCGCTCGCTCACTGAGGCCGCCCGG
GCAAAGCCCGGGCGTCGGGCGACCTTTGGTCGCCCGGCCTCAGTGAGCGAGCGAGCGCGCAGAGAGGGAG
TGGCCAACTCCATCACTAGGGGTTCCTATCGATGGCGCGCCTACCACATTTGTAGAGGTTTTACTTGCTT
TAAAAAACCTCCCACATCTCCCCCTGAACCTGAAACATAAAATGAATGCAATTGTTGTTGTTAACTTGTT
TATTGCAGCTTATAATGGTTACAAATAAAGCAATAGCATCACAAATTTCACAAATAAAGCATTTTTTTCA
CTGCATTCTAGTTGTGGTTTGTCCAAACTCATCAATGTATCTTATCATGTCTGTGTACAGCGGGGAGGCG
GCCCAAAGGGAGATCCGACTCGTCTGAGGGCGAAGGCGAAGACGCGGAAGAGGCCGCAGAGCCGGCAGCA
GGCCGCGGGAAGGAAGGTCCGCTGGATTGAGGGCCGAAGGGACGTAGCAGAAGGACGTCCCGCGCAGAAT
CCAGGTGGCAACACAGGCGAGCAGCCAAGGAAAGGACGATGATTTCCCCGACAACACCACGGAATTGTCA
GTGCCCAACAGCCGAGCCCCTGTCCAGCAGCGGGCAAGGCAGGCGGCGATGAGTTCCGCCGTGGCAATAG
GGAGGGGGAAAGCGAAAGTCCCGGAAAGGAGCTGACAGGTGGTGGCAATGCCCCAACCAGTGGGGGTTGC
GTCAGCAAACACAGTGCACACCACGCCACGTTGCCTGACAACGGGCCACAACTCCTCATAAAGAGACAGC
AACCAGGATTTATACAAGGAGGAGAAAATGAAAGCCATACGGGAAGCAATAGCATGATACAAAGGCATTA
AAGCAGCGTATCCACATAGCGTAAAAGGAGCAACATAGTTAAGAATACCAGTCAATCTTTCACAAATTTT
GTAATCCAGAGGTTGATTGCTAGCGAAGTTCCTATTCCGAAGTTCCTATTCTTCAAATAGTATAGGAACT
TCTTGGATCAAAATAGGAGCGATCGCAATGGAAGTTCCTATTCCGAAGTTCCTATTCTCTAGAAAGTATA
GGAACTTCGGTACCGGGCCCCCCCTCGAGGTCGACGGTATCGATAAGCTTGATATCGAATTCCTGCAGCC
CGGGGGATCCACTAGTTCTAGAGCGGCCGCCACCGCGGTGGAGCTCGAAGTTCCTATACTATTTGAAGAA
TAGGAACTTCGGAATAGGAACTTCAGAGCGCTTTGGCCGCTCCGGCCAAAGGGAAGTTCCTATACTTTCT
AGAGAATAGGAACTTCGGAATAGGAACTTCACCGGTGCGAGCAGCGGAGGTGATGCGTCTCCTCTCCAAC
CTGCTCTGGCTCTGCTCGCTCCTGGGATGCGAGGGCTTTATGAAGGAGTGGGCTAGACTGGCGATGCCCG
GGTGCCCCTGGCAACACCCCCTGGCATAGCCTGAGGGGGTGGGGTTGGGCCGCAGCCCAGCTATGGGGAG
AGCTCTCCCCTCACCCATTTGTGTCCTTGGACTTCTGGGAAGCAGACAGCCCTCCTCTCCCCCCCTGCCA
CCCACTGTCCATGCCTGGGCATCCCCTGATCCCCTTTCCTGGGCACAGGCTGAATAGAGCCTTGTTCTCC
ACCGCCGGTGGCGCCACACAGCAAGGGCAGCCCCTAGGGGGCTGTGCTGCTTTTATCCCAAGATGCCAGG
CTGTCAGGCTGGGGTGCAATGCAAGCCCCCTGCTCAATGGGCTTCTCGGAAGGCATTTGAGGGGGGCTGG
GGTGCGGCGGGAAGCAGGCACTGTGCCCACCCCGAACATTGTGTCTGTGCCAAGGTGAGTCATTCACTGG
GCATGAAGAGGAGGCCCTGGGGGGCGGCCAGCCCAATGCTGCCAGGTCTGCTTGCAGACAAGGCCTGGCT
GTCTGCCTCCTCCCCAGCTCACAGAGCCAGCTCAGGCCCCCGAGCCTCTGTCAGAGCAGCGTCCCCTACT
CCACACCAGGATATGTTAGATCTAGGAACCCCTAGTGATGGAGTTGGCCACTCCCTCTCTGCGCGCTCGC
TCGCTCACTGAGGCCGGGCGACCAAAGGTCGCCCGACGCCCGGGCTTTGCCCGGGCGGCCTCAGTGAGCG
AGCGAGCGCGCAGCTGCCTGCAGGCAGCTTGGCACTGGCCGTCGTTTTACAACGTCGTGACTGGGAAAAC
CCTGGCGTTACCCAACTTAATCGCCTTGCAGCACATCCCCCTTTCGCCAGCTGGCGTAATAGCGAAGAGG
CCCGCACCGATCGCCCTTCCCAACAGTTGCGCAGCCTGAATGGCGAATGGCGCCTGATGCGGTATTTTCT
CCTTACGCATCTGTGCGGTATTTCACACCGCATA
[142 nt withheld, positions 3395-3536]
C
[141 nt withheld, positions 3538-3678]
CCTTTGACGTTGGAGTCCACGTTCTTT
[37 nt withheld, positions 3706-3742]
ACCCTATCTCGGGCTATTCTTTTGATTTATAAGGGATTTTGCCGATTTCGGCCTATTGGTTAAAAAATGA
GCTGATTTAACAAAAATTTAACGCGAATTTTAACAAAATATTAACGTTTACAATTTTATGGTGCACTCTC
AGTACAATCTGCTCTGATGCCGCATAGTTAAGCCAGCCCCGACACCCGCCAACACCCGCTGACGCGCCCT
GACGGGCTTGTCTGCTCCCGGCATCCGCTTACAGACAAGCTGTGACCGTCTCCGGGAGCTGCATGTGTCA
GAGGTTTTCACCGTCATCACCGAAACGCGCGAGACGAAAGGGCCTCGTGATACGCCTATTTTTATAGGTT
AATGTCATGATAATAATGGTTTCTTAGACGTCAGGTGGCACTTTTCGGGGAAATGTGCGCGGAACCCCTA
TTTGTTTATTTTTCTAAATACATTCAAATATGTATCCGCTCATGAGACAATAACCCTGATAAATGCTTCA
ATAATATTGAAAAAGGAAGAGTATGAGTATTCAACATTTCCGTGTCGCCCTTATTCCCTTTTTTGCGGCA
TTTTGCCTTCCTGTTTTTGCTCACCCAGAAACGCTGGTGAAAGTAAAAGATGCTGAAGATCAGTTGGGTG
CACGAGTGGGTTACATCGAACTGGATCTCAACAGCGGTAAGATCCTTGAGAGTTTTCGCCCCGAAGAACG
TTTTCCAATGATGAGCACTTTTAAAGTTCTGCTATGTGGCGCGGTATTATCCCGTATTGACGCCGGGCAA
GAGCAACTCGGTCGCCGCATACACTATTCTCAGAATGACTTGGTTGAGTACTCACCAGTCACAGAAAAGC
ATCTTACGGATGGCATGACAGTAAGAGAATTATGCAGTGCTGCCATAACCATGAGTGATAACACTGCGGC
CAACTTACTTCTGACAACGATCGGAGGACCGAAGGAGCTAACCGCTTTTTTGCACAACATGGGGGATCAT
GTAACTCGCCTTGATCGTTGGGAACCGGAGCTGAATGAAGCCATACCAAACGACGAGCGTGACACCACGA
TGCCTGTAGCAATGGCAACAACGTTGCGCAAACTATTAACTGGCGAACTACTTACTCTAGCTTCCCGGCA
ACAATTAATAGACTGGATGGAGGCGGATAAAGTTGCAGGACCACTTCTGCGCTCGGCCCTTCCGGCTGGC
TGGTTTATTGCTGATAAATCTGGAGCCGGTGAGCGTGGGTCTCGCGGTATCATTGCAGCACTGGGGCCAG
ATGGTAAGCCCTCCCGTATCGTAGTTATCTACACGACGGGGAGTCAGGCAACTATGGATGAACGAAATAG
ACAGATCGCTGAGATAGGTGCCTCACTGATTAAGCATTGGTAACTGTCAGACCAAGTTTACTCATATATA
CTTTAGATTGATTTAAAACTTCATTTTTAATTTAAAAGGATCTAGGTGAAGATCCTTTTTGATAATCTCA
TGACCAAAATCCCTTAACGTGAGTTTTCGTTCCACTGAGCGTCAGACCCCGTAGAAAAGATCAAAGGATC
TTC
